Addgene plasmid #57527: mGeos-M-H2B-6
Purpose: Localization: Nucleus/Histones, Excitation: 503 / 569, Emission: 514 / 581
Depositing lab: Michael Davidson. Depositing organization: Florida State University, Tallahassee.
Backbone
  Vector backbone: mGeos-M
  Backbone size w/o insert (bp): 4750
  Vector type: Mammalian Expression
  Selectable markers: Neomycin (select with G418)
Growth in bacteria
  Bacterial resistance: Kanamycin, 50 μg/mL
  Growth temperature: 37°C
  Growth strain: DH5alpha
  Copy number: High Copy
Gene/Insert
  Gene/Insert name: H2B (alt names: Human Histone H2B; NM_021058.3)
  Species: H. sapiens (human)
  Mutation: D26G and V119I in H2B
  Entrez Gene: H2BC11 (a.k.a. H2B/r, H2BFR, H2BJ, HIST1H2BJ)
  Promoter: CMV
  Tag / fusion protein: mGeos-M
  Cloning method: Unknown
  Sequencing primers: 5′ CMV-F; 3′ SV40pA-R
Terms and licenses: Academic/Nonprofit Terms; Industry Terms
Depositor comments: . Excitation = 503 / 569; Emission = 514 / 581
How to cite: mGeos-M-H2B-6 was a gift from Michael Davidson (Addgene plasmid # 57527 ; http://n2t.net/addgene:57527 ; RRID:Addgene_57527)
