[The description below was written by a language model from this plasmid's Addgene catalogue record.]
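Description:
mGeos-M-H2B-6 is a mammalian expression plasmid built on an mGeos-M fluorescent-protein backbone of about 4.75 kb (excluding the insert). It is designed to label chromatin in living or fixed cells. It is maintained as a high-copy plasmid in E. coli under kanamycin selection. It also carries a neomycin resistance marker, so transfected mammalian cells can be selected with G418 to obtain stable lines. The record does not list the replication origins or give a feature table, so the detailed backbone architecture is not documented here.

The payload is human histone H2B (the H2BC11/HIST1H2BJ gene) fused to mGeos-M and expressed from the strong constitutive CMV promoter. The use of an SV40 polyA reverse sequencing primer implies an SV40 polyadenylation signal downstream of the cassette. The H2B coding sequence carries two amino-acid substitutions relative to the reference, D26G and V119I. The record does not explicitly state the orientation of the fusion or the linker between the two parts. The "6" in the name may refer to linker length, but this is not confirmed.

Because H2B is incorporated into nucleosomes, the fusion directs the fluorescent protein to the nucleus and marks chromatin. Two excitation/emission pairs are recorded, 503/514 nm and 569/581 nm. These indicate a green state and a red state, as expected for a photoconvertible protein. The construct is therefore suited to imaging nuclear and chromosome organisation, to optical highlighting and tracking of selected nuclei or chromatin regions, and to localisation-based super-resolution microscopy of histones.
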