>Addgene plasmid #57527 | mGeos-M-H2B-6 | depositor partial sequence | sequence record 88669 | insert sequence
GACTCAGATCTCGAGCTCAAGCTTCGAATTCTGCAGTCGACGGTACCGCCACCATGCCAGAGCCAGCGAA
GTCTGCTCCCGCCCCGAAAAAGGGCTCCAAGAAGGCGGTGACTAAGGCGCAGAAGAAAGGCGGCAAGAAG
CGCAAGCGCAGCCGCAAGGAGAGCTATTCCATCTATGTGTACAAGGTTCTGAAGCAGGTCCACCCTGACA
CCGGCATTTCGTCCAAGGCCATGGGCATCATGAATTCGTTTGTGAACGACATTTTCGAGCGCATCGCAGG
TGAGGCTTCCCGCCTGGCGCATTACAACAAGCGCTCGACCATCACCTCCAGGGAGATCCAGACGGCCGTG
CGCCTGCTGCTGCCTGGGGAGTTGGCCAAGCACGCCGTGTCCGAGGGTACTAAGGCCATCACCAAGTACA
CCAGCGCTAAGGATCCACCGGTCGCCACCATGAGTGCGATTAAGCCAGACATGAAGATCAAACTCCGTAT
GGAAGGCAACGTAAACGGGCACCACTTTGTGATCGACGGAGATGGTACAGGCAAGCCTTTTGAGGGAAAA
CAGAGTATGGATCTTGAAGTCAAAGAGGGCGGACCTCTGCCTTTTGCCTTTGATATCCTGACCACTGCAT
TCATGTACGGCAACAGGGTATTCGCCAAATATCCAGACAACATACAAGACTATTTTAAGCAGTCGTTTCC
TAAGGGGTATTCGTGGGAACGAAGCTTGACTTTCGAAGACGGGGGCATTTGCATTGCCAGAAACGACATA
ACAATGGAAGGGGACACTTTCTATAATAAAGTTCGATTTTATGGTACCAACTTTCCCGCCAATGGTCCAG
TTATGCAGAAGAAGACGCTGAAATGGGAGCCCTCCACTGAGAAAATGTATGTGCGTGATGGAGTGCTGAC
GGGTGATATTCATATGGCTTTGTTGCTTGAAGGAAATGCCCATTACCGATGTGACTTCAGAACTACTTAC
AAAGCTAAGGAGAAGGGTGTCAAGTTACCAGGCTACCACTTTGTGGACCACTGCATTGAGATTTTAAGCC
ATGACAAAGATTACAACAAGGTTAAGCTGTATGAGCATGCTGTTGCTCATTCTGGATTGCCTGACAATGC
CAGACGATAAGCGGCCGCGACTCTAGATCATAATCAGC
