>Addgene plasmid #57527 | mGeos-M-H2B-6 | addgene partial sequence | sequence record 128606 | AllEos-R 5'-GTACCATCTCCGTCGATCAC-3'
AGTTTGATCTTCATGTCTGGCTTAATCGCACTCATGGTGGCGACCGGTGGATCCTTAGCGCTGGTGTACT
TGGTGATGGCCTTAGTACCCTCGGACACGGCGTGCTTGGCCAACTCCCCAGGCAGCAGCAGGCGCACGGC
CGTCTGGATCTCCCTGGAGGTGATGGTCGAGCGCTTGTTGTAATGCGCCAGGCGGGAAGCCTCACCTGCG
ATGCGCTCGAAAATGTCGTTCACAAACGAATTCATGATGCCCATGGCCTTGGACGAAATGCCGGTGTCAG
GGTGGACCTGCTTCAGAACCTTGTACACATAGATGGAATAGCTCTCCTTGCGGCTGCGCTTGCGCTTCTT
GCCGCCTTTCTTCTGCGCCTTAGTCACCGCCTTCTTGGAGCCCTTTTTCGGGGCGGGAGCAGACTTCGCT
GGCTCTGGCATGGTGGCGGTACCGTCGACTGCAGAATTCGAAGCTTGAGCTCGAGATCTGAGTCCGGTAG
CGCTAGCGGATCTGACGGTTCACTAAACCAGCTCTGCTTATATAGACCTCCCACCGTACACGCCTACCGC
CCATTTGCGTCAATGGGGCGGAGTTGTTACGACATTTTGGAAAGTCCCGTTGATTTTGGTGCCAAAACAA
ACTCCCATTGACGTCAATGGGGTGGAGACTTGGAAATCCCCGTGAGTCAAACCGCTATCCACGCCCATTG
ATGTACTGCCAAAACCGCATCACCATGGTAATAGCGATGACTAATACGTAGATGTACTGCCAAGTAGGAA
AGTCCCATAAGGTCATGTACTGGGCATAATGCCAGGCGGGCCATTTACCGTCATTGACGTCAATA
